Addgene plasmid #123721: MTK3_005
Purpose: Encodes ble (Zeocin resistance) as a Type 3 part to be used in the MTK system
Depositing lab: Hana El-Samad. Depositing organization: University of California, San Francisco (UCSF). Publication: A Toolkit for Rapid Modular Construction of Biological Circuits in Mammalian Cells. Fonseca JP, Bonny AR, Kumar GR, Ng AH, Town J, Wu QC, Aslankoohi E, Chen SY, Dods G, Harrigan P, Osimiri LC, Kistler AL, El-Samad H. ACS Synth Biol. 2019 Nov 15;8(11):2593-2606. doi: 10.1021/acssynbio.9b00322. Epub 2019 Nov 5. PubMed 31686495.
Backbone
  Vector backbone: MTK0_027
  Vector type: Mammalian Expression
Growth in bacteria
  Bacterial resistance: Chloramphenicol, 25 μg/mL
  Growth temperature: 37°C
  Growth strain: DH5alpha
  Copy number: Unknown
Gene/Insert
  Gene/Insert name: Zeocin Resistance
  Cloning method: Restriction Enzyme; 5′ cloning site BsmBI (destroyed during cloning); 3′ cloning site BsmBI (destroyed during cloning)
Terms and licenses: Academic/Nonprofit Terms; Industry Terms: Not Available to Industry
Depositor comments: Type 3 parts are generally reserved for coding sequences in the MTK. Please visit https://www.biorxiv.org/content/10.1101/506188v2 for BioRxiv preprint
How to cite: MTK3_005 was a gift from Hana El-Samad (Addgene plasmid # 123721 ; http://n2t.net/addgene:123721 ; RRID:Addgene_123721)
