[The description below was written by a language model from this plasmid's Addgene catalogue record and pLannotate feature annotations shown in this document.]
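Description:
MTK3_005 is a small (about 2 kb) part-storage plasmid from the Mammalian Toolkit (MTK), a hierarchical modular cloning system for assembling genetic circuits for mammalian cells. It is built on the MTK0_027 part-entry backbone and, although catalogued as a mammalian expression vector, it is not an expression construct by itself. The annotated features show no mammalian promoter or polyadenylation signal, only the bacterial maintenance elements and the stored coding sequence. Propagation in E. coli relies on a high-copy ColE1/pUC-type origin, and selection is by chloramphenicol through the cat gene driven by its native cat promoter. A minimal lambda t0 terminator lies downstream of the cat cassette, between it and the insert.

The payload is the ble gene from Streptoalloteichus hindustanus. It encodes a protein that binds antibiotics of the bleomycin family with high affinity and so confers resistance to Zeocin. The gene was inserted using BsmBI sites that were destroyed during cloning, which is typical of Golden Gate-style part domestication. It is formatted as a Type 3 part, the position the MTK generally reserves for coding sequences. In use, this part would be combined with other toolkit parts, such as a promoter and a terminator or polyadenylation element, to build a complete transcriptional unit. That unit would let mammalian cells carrying the assembled construct be selected with Zeocin. The record does not annotate the flanking assembly sites or overhangs that define the Type 3 position.
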