Features (pLannotate 1.2.2; 5 found; start..end, strand, type, name):
    117..705     +  rep_origin     ori: high-copy-number ColE1/pMB1/pBR322/pUC origin of replication
    817..1188    +  CDS            ble: BLE_STRHI - Experimental evidence at protein level: Swiss-Prot protein existence level 1. Binding protein with a strong affinity to the bleomycin family of antibiotics. From Streptoalloteichus hindustanus.
   1208..1242    -  terminator     lambda t0 terminator: minimal transcription terminator from phage lambda (Scholtissek and Grosse, 1987)
   1316..1972    -  CDS            cat: CAT_ECOLX - Experimental evidence at protein level: Swiss-Prot protein existence level 1. This enzyme is an effector of chloramphenicol resistance in bacteria. From Escherichia coli. This protein is used as a marker in many commonly used cloning vectors, such as pACYC184.
   1973..33      -  promoter       cat promoter (across the origin): promoter of the E. coli cat gene encoding chloramphenicol acetyltransferase
>Addgene plasmid #123721 | MTK3_005 | addgene full sequence | sequence record 248654 | Addgene NGS Result
CATTATGGTGAAAGTTGGAACCTCTTACGTGCCCGATCAATCATGACCAAAATCCCTTAACGTGAGTTTT
CGTTCCACTGAGCGTCAGACCCCGTAGAAAAGATCAAAGGATCTTCTTGAGATCCTTTTTTTCTGCGCGT
AATCTGCTGCTTGCAAACAAAAAAACCACCGCTACCAGCGGTGGTTTGTTTGCCGGATCAAGAGCTACCA
ACTCTTTTTCCGAAGGTAACTGGCTTCAGCAGAGCGCAGATACCAAATACTGTTCTTCTAGTGTAGCCGT
AGTTAGGCCACCACTTCAAGAACTCTGTAGCACCGCCTACATACCTCGCTCTGCTAATCCTGTTACCAGT
GGCTGCTGCCAGTGGCGATAAGTCGTGTCTTACCGGGTTGGACTCAAGACGATAGTTACCGGATAAGGCG
CAGCGGTCGGGCTGAACGGGGGGTTCGTGCACACAGCCCAGCTTGGAGCGAACGACCTACACCGAACTGA
GATACCTACAGCGTGAGCTATGAGAAAGCGCCACGCTTCCCGAAGGGAGAAAGGCGGACAGGTATCCGGT
AAGCGGCAGGGTCGGAACAGGAGAGCGCACGAGGGAGCTTCCAGGGGGAAACGCCTGGTATCTTTATAGT
CCTGTCGGGTTTCGCCACCTCTGACTTGAGCGTCGATTTTTGTGATGCTCGTCAGGGGGGCGGAGCCTAT
GGAAAAACGCCAGCAACGCGGCCTTTTTACGGTTCCTGGCCTTTTGCTGGCCTTTTGCTCACATGTTCTT
TCCTGCGTTATCCCCTGATTCTGTGGATAACCGTAGTCGGTCTCATATGGCTAAATTAACATCTGCCGTT
CCTGTTTTAACAGCTAGGGATGTTGCAGGTGCTGTAGAGTTTTGGACAGATAGGTTAGGATTCTCAAGAG
ACTTTGTTGAGGACGATTTTGCTGGTGTTGTCAGGGATGACGTTACTTTATTTATCTCAGCAGTCCAAGA
TCAAGTTGTCCCTGATAATACATTGGCTTGGGTCTGGGTCAGGGGTTTAGATGAATTATATGCTGAATGG
TCAGAAGTTGTATCTACAAACTTCAGAGATGCTTCTGGTCCAGCTATGACCGAGATTGGTGAACAGCCAT
GGGGTAGAGAATTTGCTTTGAGAGATCCAGCTGGAAATTGTGTTCATTTTGTTGCTGAAGAACAAGATGG
ATCCTGAGACCAGACCAATAAAAAACGCCCGGCGGCAACCGAGCGTTCTGAACAAATCCAGATGGAGTTC
TGAGGTCATTACTGGATCTATCAACAGGAGTCCAAGCGAGCTCGATATCAAATTACGCCCCGCCCTGCCA
CTCATCGCAGTACTGTTGTAATTCATTAAGCATTCTGCCGACATGGAAGCCATCACAAACGGCATGATGA
ACCTGAATCGCCAGCGGCATCAGCACCTTGTCGCCTTGCGTATAATATTTGCCCATGGTGAAAACGGGGG
CGAAGAAGTTGTCCATATTGGCCACGTTTAAATCAAAACTGGTGAAACTCACCCAGGGATTGGCTGAAAC
GAAAAACATATTCTCAATAAACCCTTTAGGGAAATAGGCCAGGTTTTCACCGTAACACGCCACATCTTGC
GAATATATGTGTAGAAACTGCCGGAAATCGTCGTGGTATTCACTCCAGAGCGATGAAAACGTTTCAGTTT
GCTCATGGAAAACGGTGTAACAAGGGTGAACACTATCCCATATCACCAGCTCACCGTCTTTCATTGCCAT
ACGAAATTCCGGATGAGCATTCATCAGGCGGGCAAGAATGTGAATAAAGGCCGGATAAAACTTGTGCTTA
TTTTTCTTTACGGTCTTTAAAAAGGCCGTAATATCCAGCTGAACGGTCTGGTTATAGGTACATTGAGCAA
CTGACTGAAATGCCTCAAAATGTTCTTTACGATGCCATTGGGATATATCAACGGTGGTATATCCAGTGAT
TTTTTTCTCCATTTTAGCTTCCTTAGCTCCTGAAAATCTCGATAACTCAAAAAATACGCCCGGTAGTGAT
CTTATTT
